Addgene plasmid #17718: pRS306Sup35R1+5
Depositing lab: Susan Lindquist. Depositing organization: Whitehead Institute for Biomedical Research. Publication: Probing the role of PrP repeats in conformational conversion and amyloid assembly of chimeric yeast prions. Dong J, Bloom JD, Goncharov V, Chattopadhyay M, Millhauser GL, Lynn DG, Scheibel T, Lindquist S. J Biol Chem. 2007 Nov 23. 282(47):34204-12. 10.1074/jbc.M704952200 PubMed 17893150.
Backbone
  Vector backbone: pRS306
  Backbone size w/o insert (bp): 4300
  Vector type: Yeast Expression
  Selectable markers: URA3
Growth in bacteria
  Bacterial resistance: Ampicillin, 100 μg/mL
  Growth temperature: 37°C
  Growth strain: DH5alpha
  Copy number: High Copy
Gene/Insert
  Gene/Insert name: Sup35R1+5 (alt name: sup35)
  Species: S. cerevisiae (budding yeast)
  Insert size (bp): 3460
  Entrez Gene: SUP35 (a.k.a. YDR172W, GST1, PNM2, SAL3, SUF12, SUP2, SUP36)
  Cloning method: Restriction Enzyme; 5′ cloning site ClaI (unknown if destroyed); 3′ cloning site SacI (unknown if destroyed)
  Sequencing primers: 5′ n/a
Terms and licenses: Academic/Nonprofit Terms; Industry Terms: Not Available to Industry
How to cite: pRS306Sup35R1+5 was a gift from Susan Lindquist (Addgene plasmid # 17718 ; http://n2t.net/addgene:17718 ; RRID:Addgene_17718)
