[The description below was written by a language model from this plasmid's Addgene catalogue record and pLannotate feature annotations shown in this document.]
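Description:
pRS306Sup35R1+5 is a yeast integrating plasmid built on the pRS306 backbone, carrying a variant of the Saccharomyces cerevisiae SUP35 gene cloned between the ClaI and SacI sites of the polylinker. The feature table shows no yeast replication origin or centromere, consistent with pRS306 being an integrative (YIp-type) vector that persists in yeast only after recombining into the genome. Yeast transformants are selected through the URA3 marker with its own promoter. URA3 is counterselectable with 5-FOA, which allows pop-in/pop-out allele replacement, although the record does not state that this strategy was used. In E. coli the plasmid is maintained at high copy by a ColE1/pUC-type origin with ampicillin resistance. It also has an f1 origin, remnants of the lac/lacZα region, and T3 and T7 promoters flanking the cloning site.

The insert of about 3.5 kb contains the SUP35 coding region, which encodes translation termination factor eRF3, the protein that forms the [PSI+] prion. Upstream lies a fragment annotated as HSP42, followed by roughly 600 bp of unannotated sequence. This layout suggests a genomic fragment in which SUP35 is driven by its native upstream region, but no promoter is explicitly recorded. The record does not define the "R1+5" designation. The associated publication concerns PrP repeats in chimeric yeast prions, so the name probably refers to an altered oligopeptide repeat region in the Sup35 prion domain, but the exact changes are not given. The construct is suited to expressing this Sup35 variant from a chromosomal locus to study prion conversion and amyloid assembly.
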