Features (pLannotate 1.2.2; 18 found; start..end, strand, type, name):
     96..200     +  promoter       AmpR promoter: bla
    201..1061    +  CDS            AmpR: β-lactamase; bla; confers resistance to ampicillin, carbenicillin, and related antibiotics
   1232..1820    +  rep_origin     ori: high-copy-number ColE1/pMB1/pBR322/pUC origin of replication
   2003..2095    +  CDS            lacI (fragment): lac repressor; lacI; The lac repressor binds to the lac operator to inhibit transcription in E. coli. This inhibition can be relieved by adding lactose or isopropyl-β-D-thiogalactopyranoside (IPTG).
   2108..2129    +  protein_bind   CAP binding site: CAP binding activates transcription in the presence of cAMP. E. coli catabolite activator protein
   2144..2174    +  promoter       lac promoter: promoter for the E. coli lac operon
   2182..2198    +  protein_bind   lac operator: The lac repressor binds to the lac operator to inhibit transcription in E. coli. This inhibition can be relieved by adding lactose or isopropyl-β-D-thiogalactopyranoside (IPTG). lac repressor encoded by lacI
   2243..2261    +  promoter       T3 promoter: promoter for bacteriophage T3 RNA polymerase
   2320..3102    +  CDS            HSP42 (fragment): HSP42_YEAST - Experimental evidence at protein level: Swiss-Prot protein existence level 1. From Saccharomyces cerevisiae (strain ATCC 204508 / S288c) (Baker's yeast).
   3687..5756    +  CDS            SUP35: ERF3_YEAST - Also known as GST1, PNM2, SAL3, SUF12, SUP2. Experimental evidence at protein level: Swiss-Prot protein existence level 1. Involved in translation termination. Stimulates the activity of ERF1. Binds guanine nucleotides. Recruited by polyadenylate-binding protein PAB1 to poly(A)-tails of mRNAs. Interaction with PAB1 is also required for regulation of normal mRNA decay through translation termination-coupled poly(A) shortening. From Saccharomyces cerevisiae (strain ATCC 204508 / S288c) (Baker's yeast).
   5774..5792    -  promoter       T7 promoter: promoter for bacteriophage T7 RNA polymerase
   5795..5952    +  CDS            lacZα (fragment): LacZα fragment of β-galactosidase; lacZ fragment
   5960..6415    +  rep_origin     f1 ori (sequence partly withheld): f1 bacteriophage origin of replication; arrow indicates direction of (+) strand synthesis
   6416..6467    -  misc_feature   bom (fragment): basis of mobility region from pBR322
   6546..7349    -  CDS            URA3: orotidine-5'-phosphate decarboxylase, required for uracil biosynthesis; S. cerevisiae URA3; yeast auxotrophic marker, counterselectable with 5-fluoroorotic acid (5-FOA)
   7350..7565    -  promoter       URA3 promoter: S. cerevisiae URA3
   7580..7629    -  misc_feature   bom (fragment): basis of mobility region from pBR322
   7731..1       -  CDS            rop (fragment) (across the origin): Rop protein, which maintains plasmids at low copy number; rop
>Addgene plasmid #17718 | pRS306Sup35R1+5 | depositor full sequence | sequence record 8709 | Author sequence
GACGAAAGGGCCTCGTGATACGCCTATTTTTATAGGTTAATGTCATGATAATAATGGTTTCTTAGACGTC
AGGTGGCACTTTTCGGGGAAATGTGCGCGGAACCCCTATTTGTTTATTTTTCTAAATACATTCAAATATG
TATCCGCTCATGAGACAATAACCCTGATAAATGCTTCAATAATATTGAAAAAGGAAGAGTATGAGTATTC
AACATTTCCGTGTCGCCCTTATTCCCTTTTTTGCGGCATTTTGCCTTCCTGTTTTTGCTCACCCAGAAAC
GCTGGTGAAAGTAAAAGATGCTGAAGATCAGTTGGGTGCACGAGTGGGTTACATCGAACTGGATCTCAAC
AGCGGTAAGATCCTTGAGAGTTTTCGCCCCGAAGAACGTTTTCCAATGATGAGCACTTTTAAAGTTCTGC
TATGTGGCGCGGTATTATCCCGTATTGACGCCGGGCAAGAGCAACTCGGTCGCCGCATACACTATTCTCA
GAATGACTTGGTTGAGTACTCACCAGTCACAGAAAAGCATCTTACGGATGGCATGACAGTAAGAGAATTA
TGCAGTGCTGCCATAACCATGAGTGATAACACTGCGGCCAACTTACTTCTGACAACGATCGGAGGACCGA
AGGAGCTAACCGCTTTTTTGCACAACATGGGGGATCATGTAACTCGCCTTGATCGTTGGGAACCGGAGCT
GAATGAAGCCATACCAAACGACGAGCGTGACACCACGATGCCTGTAGCAATGGCAACAACGTTGCGCAAA
CTATTAACTGGCGAACTACTTACTCTAGCTTCCCGGCAACAATTAATAGACTGGATGGAGGCGGATAAAG
TTGCAGGACCACTTCTGCGCTCGGCCCTTCCGGCTGGCTGGTTTATTGCTGATAAATCTGGAGCCGGTGA
GCGTGGGTCTCGCGGTATCATTGCAGCACTGGGGCCAGATGGTAAGCCCTCCCGTATCGTAGTTATCTAC
ACGACGGGGAGTCAGGCAACTATGGATGAACGAAATAGACAGATCGCTGAGATAGGTGCCTCACTGATTA
AGCATTGGTAACTGTCAGACCAAGTTTACTCATATATACTTTAGATTGATTTAAAACTTCATTTTTAATT
TAAAAGGATCTAGGTGAAGATCCTTTTTGATAATCTCATGACCAAAATCCCTTAACGTGAGTTTTCGTTC
CACTGAGCGTCAGACCCCGTAGAAAAGATCAAAGGATCTTCTTGAGATCCTTTTTTTCTGCGCGTAATCT
GCTGCTTGCAAACAAAAAAACCACCGCTACCAGCGGTGGTTTGTTTGCCGGATCAAGAGCTACCAACTCT
TTTTCCGAAGGTAACTGGCTTCAGCAGAGCGCAGATACCAAATACTGTCCTTCTAGTGTAGCCGTAGTTA
GGCCACCACTTCAAGAACTCTGTAGCACCGCCTACATACCTCGCTCTGCTAATCCTGTTACCAGTGGCTG
CTGCCAGTGGCGATAAGTCGTGTCTTACCGGGTTGGACTCAAGACGATAGTTACCGGATAAGGCGCAGCG
GTCGGGCTGAACGGGGGGTTCGTGCACACAGCCCAGCTTGGAGCGAACGACCTACACCGAACTGAGATAC
CTACAGCGTGAGCTATGAGAAAGCGCCACGCTTCCCGAAGGGAGAAAGGCGGACAGGTATCCGGTAAGCG
GCAGGGTCGGAACAGGAGAGCGCACGAGGGAGCTTCCAGGGGGAAACGCCTGGTATCTTTATAGTCCTGT
CGGGTTTCGCCACCTCTGACTTGAGCGTCGATTTTTGTGATGCTCGTCAGGGGGGCGGAGCCTATGGAAA
AACGCCAGCAACGCGGCCTTTTTACGGTTCCTGGCCTTTTGCTGGCCTTTTGCTCACATGTTCTTTCCTG
CGTTATCCCCTGATTCTGTGGATAACCGTATTACCGCCTTTGAGTGAGCTGATACCGCTCGCCGCAGCCG
AACGACCGAGCGCAGCGAGTCAGTGAGCGAGGAAGCGGAAGAGCGCCCAATACGCAAACCGCCTCTCCCC
GCGCGTTGGCCGATTCATTAATGCAGCTGGCACGACAGGTTTCCCGACTGGAAAGCGGGCAGTGAGCGCA
ACGCAATTAATGTGAGTTACCTCACTCATTAGGCACCCCAGGCTTTACACTTTATGCTTCCGGCTCGTAT
GTTGTGTGGAATTGTGAGCGGATAACAATTTCACACAGGAAACAGCTATGACCATGATTACGCCAAGCTC
GGAATTAACCCTCACTAAAGGGAACAAAAGCTGGGTACCGGGCCCCCCCTCGAGGTCGACGGTATCGATA
AGCTTGATATCGAATTCCTCGAGAAGATATCCATCATATTACCATTGTAATACTGCCAGGAATAATAGGA
CCAACCAACAGGCAAACAGTTTAAACGACTTATTAACCGCGTTAATAGGTGTTCCACCATATGAAGGCAC
TGAACCAGAAATTGAAGCAAATACCGAACAGGAGGGCGAAAAGGGAGAAGAAAAGGATAAGAAGGATAAG
TCTGAAGCACCCAAAGAGGAAGCTGGCGAAACCAACAAAGAAAAACCTTTGAATCAGCTGGAGGAATCGT
CGAGACCACCATTAGCCAAAAAATCTTCATCGTTCGCTCACCTACAAGCGCCTTCCCCAATACCTGACCC
GTTACAAGTATCCAAGCCTGAAACGAGAATGGACTTACCATTTTCACCAGAAGTGAATGTCTATGATACC
GAGGACACTTACGTAGTTGTTCTTGCGTTACCAGGTGCTAACTCTAGGGCTTTCCACATTGATTACCATC
CATCTTCTCATGAGATGCTCATCAAGGGTAAGATCGAAGACAGAGTGGGCATTGATGAAAAATTCTTGAA
GATCACGGAACTAAAATATGGTGCGTTTGAGAGAACCGTTAAATTCCCCGTGCTGCCACGCATTAAGGAC
GAAGAAATTAAAGCTACTTACAACAACGGTCTACTACAAATTAAGGTGCCTAAAATTGTCAATGACACTG
AAAAGCCGAAGCCAAAAAAGAGGATCGCCATTGAGGAAATACCCGACGAAGAATTGGAGTTTGAAGAAAA
TCCCAACCCTACGGTAGAAAATTGAATATCGTATCTGTTTATACACACATACATACATTTATATTTATAA
TAAGCGTTAAAATTTCGGCAGAATATCTGTCAACCACACAAAAATCATACAACGAATGGTATATGCTTCA
TTTCTTTGTTTCGCATTAGCTGCGCTATTTGACTCAAATTATTATTTTTTACTAAGACGACGCGTCACAG
TGTTCGAGTCTGTGTCATTTCTTTTGTAATTCTCTTAAACCACTTCATAAAGTTGTGAAGTTCATAGCAA
AATTCTTCCGCAAAAAGATGAATCTTAGTTCTCAGCCCACCAAAAGAGGTACATGCTAAGATCATACAGA
AGTTATTGTCACTTCTTACCTTGCTCTTAAATGTACATTACAACCGGGTATTATATCTTACATCATCGTA
TAATATGATCTTTCTTTATGGAGAAAATTTTTTTTTCACTCGACCAAAGCTCCCATTGCTTCTGAAGAGT
GTAGTGTATATTGGTACATCTTCTCTTGAAAGACTCCATTGTACTGTAACAAAAAGCGGTTTCTTCATCG
ACTTGCTCGGAATAACATCTATATCTGCCCACTAGCAACAGGATCCATGTCGGATTCAAACCAAGGCAAC
AATCAGCAAAACTACCAGCAATACAGCCAGAACGGTAACCAACAACAAGGTAACAACAGATACCAAGGTT
ATCAAGCTTACAATGCTCAAGCCCAACCTGCAGGTGGGTACTACCAAAATTACCAAGGTTATTCCGGATA
TCCACAAGGTGGAGGTACTTGGGGTCAACCCCATGGAGGAGGTTGGGGTCAACCCCATGGAGGAGGTTGG
GGTCAACCCCATGGAGGTGGTTGGGGTCAACCCCATGGAGGTGGTTGGGGTCAACCACAAGGCGGCCGTG
GAAATTACAAAAACTTCAACTACAATAACAATTTGCAAGGATATCAAGCTGGTTTCCAACCACAGTCTCA
AGGTATGTCTTTGAACGACTTTCAAAAGCAACAAAAGCAGGCCGCTCCCAAACCAAAGAAGACTTTGAAG
CTTGTCTCCAGTTCCGGTATCAAGTTGGCCAATGCTACCAAGAAGGTTGGCACAAAACCTGCCGAATCTG
ATAAGAAAGAGGAAGAGAAGTCTGCTGAAACCAAAGAACCAACTAAAGAGCCAACAAAGGTCGAAGAACC
AGTTAAAAAGGAGGAGAAACCAGTCCAGACTGAAGAAAAGACGGAGGAAAAATCGGAACTTCCAAAGGTA
GAAGACCTTAAAATCTCTGAATCAACACATAATACCAACAATGCCAATGTTACCAGTGCTGATGCCTTGA
TCAAGGAACAGGAAGAAGAAGTGGATGACGAAGTTGTTAACGATCCGCGGATGTTTGGTGGTAAAGATCA
CGTTTCTTTAATTTTCATGGGTCATGTTGATGCCGGTAAATCTACTATGGGTGGTAATCTACTATACTTG
ACTGGCTCTGTGGATAAGAGAACTATTGAGAAATATGAAAGAGAAGCCAAGGATGCAGGCAGACAAGGTT
GGTACTTGTCATGGGTCATGGATACCAACAAAGAAGAAAGAAATGATGGTAAGACTATCGAAGTTGGTAA
GGCCTACTTTGAAACTGAAAAAAGGCGTTATACCATATTGGATGCTCCTGGTCATAAAATGTACGTTTCC
GAGATGATCGGTGGTGCTTCTCAAGCTGATGTTGGTGTTTTGGTCATTTCCGCCAGAAAGGGTGAGTACG
AAACCGGTTTTGAGAGAGGTGGTCAAACTCGTGAACACGCCCTATTGGCCAAGACCCAAGGTGTTAATAA
GATGGTTGTCGTCGTAAATAAGATGGATGACCCAACCGTTAACTGGTCTAAGGAACGTTACGACCAATGT
GTGAGTAATGTCAGCAATTTCTTGAGAGCAATTGGTTACAACATTAAGACAGACGTTGTATTTATGCCAG
TATCCGGCTACAGTGGTGCAAATTTGAAAGATCACGTAGATCCAAAAGAATGCCCATGGTACACCGGCCC
AACTCTGTTAGAATATCTGGATACAATGAACCACGTCGACCGTCACATCAATGCTCCATTCATGTTGCCT
ATTGCCGCTAAGATGAAGGATCTAGGTACCATCGTTGAAGGTAAAATTGAATCCGGTCATATCAAAAAGG
GTCAATCCACCCTACTGATGCCTAACAAAACCGCTGTGGAAATTCAAAATATTTACAACGAAACTGAAAA
TGAAGTTGATATGGCTATGTGTGGTGAGCAAGTTAAACTAAGAATCAAAGGTGTTGAAGAAGAAGACATT
TCACCAGGTTTTGTACTAACATCGCCAAAGAACCCTATCAAGAGTGTTACCAAGTTTGTAGCTCAAATTG
CTATTGTAGAATTAAAATCTATCATAGCAGCCGGTTTTTCATGTGTTATGCATGTTCATACAGCAATTGA
AGAGGTACATATTGTTAAGTTATTGCACAAATTAGAAAAGGGTACCAACCGTAAGTCAAAGAAACCACCT
GCTTTTGCTAAGAAGGGTATGAAGGTCATCGCTGTTTTAGAAACTGAAGCTCCAGTTTGTGTGGAAACTT
ACCAAGATTACCCTCAATTAGGTAGATTCACTTTGAGAGATCAAGGTACCACAATAGCAATTGGTAAAAT
TGTTAAAATTGCCGAGTAAGAGCTCCAATTCGCCCTATAGTGAGTCGTATTACAATTCACTGGCCGTCGT
TTTACAACGTCGTGACTGGGAAAACCCTGGCGTTACCCAACTTAATCGCCTTGCAGCACATCCCCCTTTC
GCCAGCTGGCGTAATAGCGAAGAGGCCCGCACCGATCGCCCTTCCCAACAGTTGCGCAGCCTGAATGGCG
AATGGCGCG
[124 nt withheld, positions 5960-6083]
C
[91 nt withheld, positions 6085-6175]
A
[49 nt withheld, positions 6177-6225]
CCTTTGACGTTGGAGTCCACGTTCTTT
[37 nt withheld, positions 6253-6289]
ACCCTATCTCGGTCTATTCTTTTGATTTATAAGGGATTTTGCCGATTTCGGCCTATTGGTTAAAAAATGA
GCTGATTTAACAAAAATTTAACGCGAATTTTAACAAAATATTAACGTTTACAATTTCCTGATGCGGTATT
TTCTCCTTACGCATCTGTGCGGTATTTCACACCGCATAGGGTAATAACTGATATAATTAAATTGAAGCTC
TAATTTGTGAGTTTAGTATACATGCATTTACTTATAATACAGTTTTTTAGTTTTGCTGGCCGCATCTTCT
CAAATATGCTTCCCAGCCTGCTTTTCTGTAACGTTCACCCTCTACCTTAGCATCCCTTCCCTTTGCAAAT
AGTCCTCTTCCAACAATAATAATGTCAGATCCTGTAGAGACCACATCATCCACGGTTCTATACTGTTGAC
CCAATGCGTCTCCCTTGTCATCTAAACCCACACCGGGTGTCATAATCAACCAATCGTAACCTTCATCTCT
TCCACCCATGTCTCTTTGAGCAATAAAGCCGATAACAAAATCTTTGTCGCTCTTCGCAATGTCAACAGTA
CCCTTAGTATATTCTCCAGTAGATAGGGAGCCCTTGCATGACAATTCTGCTAACATCAAAAGGCCTCTAG
GTTCCTTTGTTACTTCTTCTGCCGCCTGCTTCAAACCGCTAACAATACCTGGGCCCACCACACCGTGTGC
ATTCGTAATGTCTGCCCATTCTGCTATTCTGTATACACCCGCAGAGTACTGCAATTTGACTGTATTACCA
ATGTCAGCAAATTTTCTGTCTTCGAAGAGTAAAAAATTGTACTTGGCGGATAATGCCTTTAGCGGCTTAA
CTGTGCCCTCCATGGAAAAATCAGTCAAGATATCCACATGTGTTTTTAGTAAACAAATTTTGGGACCTAA
TGCTTCAACTAACTCCAGTAATTCCTTGGTGGTACGAACATCCAATGAAGCACACAAGTTTGTTTGCTTT
TCGTGCATGATATTAAATAGCTTGGCAGCAACAGGACTAGGATGAGTAGCAGCACGTTCCTTATATGTAG
CTTTCGACATGATTTATCTTCGTTTCCTGCAGGTTTTTGTTCTGTGCAGTTGGGTTAAGAATACTGGGCA
ATTTCATGTTTCTTCAACACTACATATGCGTATATATACCAATCTAAGTCTGTGCTCCTTCCTTCGTTCT
TCCTTCTGTTCGGAGATTACCGAATCAAAAAAATTTCAAAGAAACCGAAATCAAAAAAAAGAATAAAAAA
AAAATGATGAATTGAATTGAAAAGCTGTGGTATGGTGCACTCTCAGTACAATCTGCTCTGATGCCGCATA
GTTAAGCCAGCCCCGACACCCGCCAACACCCGCTGACGCGCCCTGACGGGCTTGTCTGCTCCCGGCATCC
GCTTACAGACAAGCTGTGACCGTCTCCGGGAGCTGCATGTGTCAGAGGTTTTCACCGTCATCACCGAAAC
GCGCGA
