>Addgene plasmid #17718 | pRS306Sup35R1+5 | addgene partial sequence | sequence record 23646 | Sup35-F 5'-AAAGCTCCCATTGCTTCTGA-3'
AGTTGGTCTCTTCTCTTGAAGACTCCATTGTACTGTAACAAAAAGCGGTTTCTTCATCGACTTGCTCGGA
ATAACATCTATATCTGCCCACTAGCAACAGGATCCATGTCGGATTCAAACCAAGGCAACAATCAGCAAAA
CTACCAGCAATACAGCCAGAACGGTAACCAACAACAAGGTAACAACAGATACCAAGGTTATCAAGCTTAC
AATGCTCAAGCCCAACCTGCAGGTGGGTACTACCAAAATTACCAAGGTTATTCCGGATATCCACAAGGTG
GAGGTACTTGGGGTCAACCCCATGGAGGAGGTTGGGGTCAACCCCATGGAGGAGGTTGGGGTCAACCCCA
TGGAGGTGGTTGGGGTCAACCCCATGGAGGTGGTTGGGGTCAACCACAAGGCGGCCGTGGAAATTACAAA
AACTTCAACTACAATAACAATTTGCAAGGATATCAAGCTGGTTTCCAACCACAGTCTCAAGGTATGTCTT
TGAACGACTTTCAAAAGCAACAAAAGCAGGCCGCTCCCAAACCAAAGAAGACTTTGAAGCTTGTCTCCAG
TTCCGGTATCAAGTTGGCCAATGCTACCAAGAAGGTTGGCACAAAACCTGGCCGAATCTGATAAGAAAGA
GNGAAGAGAAGTCTGCTGAAACCAAAGAACCAACTAAAGAGCCACAAAGGTCGAANAACCAGTTTAAAAG
GAGGAAAACCNGTCCNGACTGAAAAAAAACNGNGGAAAATCTCGAACTTCCAAGGTANAGAACTTAAATC
TCTGATCACACATAATACCACATGCCATG
